>Addgene plasmid #176837 | Cre-p2a-tdTomato | addgene full sequence | sequence record 346772 | Addgene NGS Result
GCGGCCGCCATGGTCATAGCTGTTTCCTGTGTGAAATTGTTATCCGCTCACAATTCCACACAACATACGA
GCCGGAAGCATAAAGTGTAAAGCCTGGGGTGCCTAATGAGTGAGCTAACTCACATTAATTGCGTTGCGCT
CACTGCCCGCTTTCCAGTCGGGAAACCTGTCGTGCCAGCTGCATTAATGAATCGGCCAACGCGCGGGGAG
AGGCGGTTTGCGTATTGGGCGCTCTTCCGCTTCCTCGCTCACTGACTCGCTGCGCTCGGTCGTTCGGCTG
CGGCGAGCGGTATCAGCTCACTCAAAGGCGGTAATACGGTTATCCACAGAATCAGGGGATAACGCAGGAA
AGAACATGTGAGCAAAAGGCCAGCAAAAGGCCAGGAACCGTAAAAAGGCCGCGTTGCTGGCGTTTTTCCA
TAGGCTCCGCCCCCCTGACGAGCATCACAAAAATCGACGCTCAAGTCAGAGGTGGCGAAACCCGACAGGA
CTATAAAGATACCAGGCGTTTCCCCCTGGAAGCTCCCTCGTGCGCTCTCCTGTTCCGACCCTGCCGCTTA
CCGGATACCTGTCCGCCTTTCTCCCTTCGGGAAGCGTGGCGCTTTCTCATAGCTCACGCTGTAGGTATCT
CAGTTCGGTGTAGGTCGTTCGCTCCAAGCTGGGCTGTGTGCACGAACCCCCCGTTCAGCCCGACCGCTGC
GCCTTATCCGGTAACTATCGTCTTGAGTCCAACCCGGTAAGACACGACTTATCGCCACTGGCAGCAGCCA
CTGGTAACAGGATTAGCAGAGCGAGGTATGTAGGCGGTGCTACAGAGTTCTTGAAGTGGTGGCCTAACTA
CGGCTACACTAGAAGAACAGTATTTGGTATCTGCGCTCTGCTGAAGCCAGTTACCTTCGGAAAAAGAGTT
GGTAGCTCTTGATCCGGCAAACAAACCACCGCTGGTAGCGGTGGTTTTTTTGTTTGCAAGCAGCAGATTA
CGCGCAGAAAAAAAGGATCTCAAGAAGATCCTTTGATCTTTTCTACGGGGTCTGACGCTCAGTGGAACGA
AAACTCACGTTAAGGGATTTTGGTCATGAGATTATCAAAAAGGATCTTCACCTAGATCCTTTTAAATTAA
AAATGAAGTTTTAAATCAATCTAAAGTATATATGAGTAAACTTGGTCTGACAGTTACCAATGCTTAATCA
GTGAGGCACCTATCTCAGCGATCTGTCTATTTCGTTCATCCATAGTTGCCTGACTCCCCGTCGTGTAGAT
AACTACGATACGGGAGGGCTTACCATCTGGCCCCAGTGCTGCAATGATACCGCGAGACCCACGCTCACCG
GCTCCAGATTTATCAGCAATAAACCAGCCAGCCGGAAGGGCCGAGCGCAGAAGTGGTCCTGCAACTTTAT
CCGCCTCCATCCAGTCTATTAATTGTTGCCGGGAAGCTAGAGTAAGTAGTTCGCCAGTTAATAGTTTGCG
CAACGTTGTTGCCATTGCTACAGGCATCGTGGTGTCACGCTCGTCGTTTGGTATGGCTTCATTCAGCTCC
GGTTCCCAACGATCAAGGCGAGTTACATGATCCCCCATGTTGTGCAAAAAAGCGGTTAGCTCCTTCGGTC
CTCCGATCGTTGTCAGAAGTAAGTTGGCCGCAGTGTTATCACTCATGGTTATGGCAGCACTGCATAATTC
TCTTACTGTCATGCCATCCGTAAGATGCTTTTCTGTGACTGGTGAGTACTCAACCAAGTCATTCTGAGAA
TAGTGTATGCGGCGACCGAGTTGCTCTTGCCCGGCGTCAATACGGGATAATACCGCGCCACATAGCAGAA
CTTTAAAAGTGCTCATCATTGGAAAACGTTCTTCGGGGCGAAAACTCTCAAGGATCTTACCGCTGTTGAG
ATCCAGTTCGATGTAACCCACTCGTGCACCCAACTGATCTTCAGCATCTTTTACTTTCACCAGCGTTTCT
GGGTGAGCAAAAACAGGAAGGCAAAATGCCGCAAAAAAGGGAATAAGGGCGACACGGAAATGTTGAATAC
TCATACTCTTCCTTTTTCAATATTATTGAAGCATTTATCAGGGTTATTGTCTCATGAGCGGATACATATT
TGAATGTATTTAGAAAAATAAACAAATAGGGGTTCCGCGCACATTTCCCCGAAAAGTGCCACCTGACGTC
TAAGAAACCATTATTATCATGACATTAACCTATAAAAATAGGCGTATCACGAGGCCCTTTCGTCTCGCGC
GTTTCGGTGATGACGGTGAAAACCTCTGACACATGCAGCTCCCGGAGACGGTCACAGCTTGTCTGTAAGC
GGATGCCGGGAGCAGACAAGCCCGTCAGGGCGCGTCAGCGGGTGTTGGCGGGTGTCGGGGCTGGCTTAAC
TATGCGGCATCAGAGCAGATTGTACTGAGAGTGCACCATATGCGGTGTGAAATACCGCACAGATGCGTAA
GGAGAAAATACCGCATCAGGCGCCATTCGCCATTCAGGCTGCGCAACTGTTGGGAAGGGCGATCGGTGCG
GGCCTCTTCGCTATTACGCCAGCTGGCGAAAGGGGGATGTGCTGCAAGGCGATTAAGTTGGGTAACGCCA
GGGTTTTCCCAGTCACGACGTTGTAAAACGACGGCCAGTGAATTCCCTGCAGGTTTAAACGAATTCGCCC
TTTGCTTTCTCTGACCAGCATTCTCTCCCCTGGGCCTGTGCCGCTTTCTGTCTGCAGCTTGTGGCCTGGG
TCACCTCTACGGCTGGCCCAGATCCTTCCCTGCCGCCTCCTTCAGGTTCCGTCTTCCTCCACTCCCTCTT
CCCCTTGCTCTCTGCTGTGTTGCTGCCCAAGGATGCTCTTTCCGGAGCACTTCCTTCTCGGCGCTGCACC
ACGTGATGTCCTCTGAGCGGATCCTCCCCGTGTCTGGGTCCTCTCCGGGCATCTCTCCTCCCTCACCCAA
CCCCATGCCGTCTTCACTCGCTGGGTTCCCTTTTCCTTCTCCTTCTGGGGCCTGTGCCATCTCTCGTTTC
TTAGGATGGCCTTCTCCGACGGATGTCTCCCTTGCGTCCCGCCTCCCCTTCTTGTAGGCCTGCATCATCA
CCGTTTTTCTGGACAACCCCAAAGTACCCCGTCTCCCTGGCTTTAGCCACCTCTCCATCCTCTTGCTTTC
TTTGCCTGGACACCCCGTTCTCCTGTGGATTCGGGTCACCTCTCACTCCTTTCATTTGGGCAGCTCCCCT
ACCCCCCTTACCTCTCTAGTCTGTGCTAGCTCTTCCAGCCCCCTGTCATGGCATCTTCCAGGGGTCCGAG
AGCTCAGCTAGTCTTCTTCCTCCAACCCGGGCCCCTATGTCCACTTCAGGACAGCATGTTTGCTGCCTCC
AGGGATCCTGTGTCCCCGAGCTGGGACCACCTTATATTCCCAGGGCCGGTTAATGTGGCTCTGGTTCTGG
GTACTTTTATCTGTCCCCTCCACCCCACAGTGGGGCAAGCTTCTGACCTCTTCTCTTCCTCCCACAGGGC
CTCGAGAGATCTGGCAGCGGAGAGGGCAGAGGAAGTCTTCTAACATGCGGTGACGTGGAGGAGAATCCCG
GCCCTAGGCTCGAGATGACCGAGTACAAGCCCACGGTGCGCCTCGCCACCCGCGACGACGTCCCCAGGGC
CGTACGCACCCTCGCCGCCGCGTTCGCCGACTACCCCGCCACGCGCCACACCGTCGATCCGGACCGCCAC
ATCGAGCGGGTCACCGAGCTGCAAGAACTCTTCCTCACGCGCGTCGGGCTCGACATCGGCAAGGTGTGGG
TCGCGGACGACGGCGCCGCGGTGGCGGTCTGGACCACGCCGGAGAGCGTCGAAGCGGGGGCGGTGTTCGC
CGAGATCGGCCCGCGCATGGCCGAGTTGAGCGGTTCCCGGCTGGCCGCGCAGCAACAGATGGAAGGCCTC
CTGGCGCCGCACCGGCCCAAGGAGCCCGCGTGGTTCCTGGCCACCGTCGGCGTCTCGCCCGACCACCAGG
GCAAGGGTCTGGGCAGCGCCGTCGTGCTCCCCGGAGTGGAGGCGGCCGAGCGCGCCGGGGTGCCCGCCTT
CCTGGAGACCTCCGCGCCCCGCAACCTCCCCTTCTACGAGCGGCTCGGCTTCACCGTCACCGCCGACGTC
GAGGTGCCCGAAGGACCGCGCACCTGGTGCATGACCCGCAAGCCCGGTGCCTGATCTAGAGGGCCCGTTT
AAACCCGCTGATCAGCCTCGACTGTGCCTTCTAGTTGCCAGCCATCTGTTGTTTGCCCCTCCCCCGTGCC
TTCCTTGACCCTGGAAGGTGCCACTCCCACTGTCCTTTCCTAATAAAATGAGGAAATTGCATCGCATTGT
CTGAGTAGGTGTCATTCTATTCTGGGGGGTGGGGTGGGGCAGGACAGCAAGGGGGAGGATTGGGAAGACA
ATAGCAGGCATGCTGGGGATGCGGTGGGCTCTATGGGTCTCGACATTGATTATTGACTAGTTATTAATAG
TAATCAATTACGGGGTCATTAGTTCATAGCCCATATATGGAGTTCCGCGTTACATAACTTACGGTAAATG
GCCCGCCTGGCTGACCGCCCAACGACCCCCGCCCATTGACGTCAATAATGACGTATGTTCCCATAGTAAC
GCCAATAGGGACTTTCCATTGACGTCAATGGGTGGAGTATTTACGGTAAACTGCCCACTTGGCAGTACAT
CAAGTGTATCATATGCCAAGTACGCCCCCTATTGACGTCAATGACGGTAAATGGCCCGCCTGGCATTATG
CCCAGTACATGACCTTATGGGACTTTCCTACTTGGCAGTACATCTACGTATTAGTCATCGCTATTACCAT
GGTCGAGGTGAGCCCCACGTTCTGCTTCACTCTCCCCATCTCCCCCCCCTCCCCACCCCCAATTTTGTAT
TTATTTATTTTTTAATTATTTTGTGCAGCGATGGGGGCGGGGGGGGGGGGGGGGCGCGCGCCRGGSGGGG
SGGGGSGGGGSGRGGGGSGGGGSGGGGCGAGGCGGAGAGGKGCGGCGGCAGCCAATCAGAGCGGCGCGCT
CCGAAAGTTTCCTTTTATGGCGAGGCGGCGGCGGCGGCGGCCCTATAAAAAGCGAAGCGCGCGGCGGGCG
GGAGTCGCTGCGCGCTGCCTTCGCCCCGTGCCCCGCTCCGCCGCCGCCTCGCGCCGCCCGCCCCGGCTCT
GACTGACCGCGTTACTCCCACAGGTGAGCGGGCGGGACGGCCCTTCTCCTCCGGGCTGTAATTAGCGCTT
GGTTTAATGACGGCTTGTTTCTTTTCTGTGGCTGCGTGAAAGCCTTGAGGGGCTCCGGGAGGGCCCTTTG
TGCGGGGGGAGCGGCTCGGGGGGTGCGTGCGTGTGTGTGTGCGTGGGGAGCGCCGCGTGCGGCTCCGCGC
TGCCCGGCGGCTGTGAGCGCTGCGGGCGCGGCGCGGGGCTTTGTGCGCTCCGCAGTGTGCGCGAGGGGAG
CGCGGCCGGGGGCGGTGCCCCGCGGTGCGGGGGGGGCTGCGAGGGGAACAAAGGCTGCGTGCGGGGTGTG
TGCGTGGGGGGGTGAGCAGGGGGTGTGGGCGCGTCGGTCGGGCTGCAACCCCCCCTGCACCCCCCTCCCC
GAGTTGCTGAGCACGGCCCGGCTTCGGGTGCGGGGCTCCGTACGGGGCGTGGCGCGGGGCTCGCCGTGCC
GGGCGGGGGGTGGCGGCAGGTGGGGGTGCCGGGCGGGGCGGGGCCGCCTCGGGCCGGGGAGGGCTCGGGG
GAGGGGCGCGGCGGCCCCCGGAGCGCCGGCGGCTGTCGAGGCGCGGCGAGCCGCAGCCATTGCCTTTTAT
GGTAATCGTGCGAGAGGGCGCAGGGACTTCCTTTGTCCCAAATCTGTGCGGAGCCGAAATCTGGGAGGCG
CCGCCGCACCCCCTCTAGCGGGCGCGGGGCGAAGCGGTGCGGCGCCGGCAGGAAGGAAATGGGCGGGGAG
GGCCTTCGTGCGTCGCCGCGCCGCCGTCCCCTTCTCCCTCTCCAGCCTCGGGGCTGTCCGCGGGGGGACG
GCTGCCTTCGGGGGGGACGGGGCAGGGCGGGGTTCGGCTTCTGGCGTGTGACCGGCGGCTCTAGAGCCTC
TGCTAACCATGTTCATGCCTTCTTCTTTTTCCTACAGCTCCTGGGCAACGTGCTGGTTATTGTGCTGTCT
CATCATTTTGGCAAAGACCGGTCCACCATGCCCAAGAAGAAGAGGAAGGTGTCCAATTTACTGACCGTAC
ACCAAAATTTGCCTGCATTACCGGTCGATGCAACGAGTGATGAGGTTCGCAGGAACCTGATGGACATGTT
CAGGGATCGCCAGGCGTTTTCTGAGCATACCTGGAAAATGCTTCTGTCCGTTTGCCGGTCGTGGGCGGCA
TGGTGCAAGTTGAATAACCGGAAATGGTTTCCCGCAGAACCTGAAGATGTTCGCGATTATCTTCTATATC
TTCAGGCGCGCGGTCTGGCAGTAAAAACTATCCAGCAACATTTGGGCCAGCTAAACATGCTTCATCGTCG
GTCCGGGCTGCCACGACCAAGTGACAGCAATGCTGTTTCACTGGTTATGCGGCGGATCCGAAAAGAAAAC
GTTGATGCCGGTGAACGTGCAAAACAGGCTCTAGCGTTCGAACGCACTGATTTCGACCAGGTTCGTTCAC
TCATGGAAAATAGCGATCGCTGCCAGGATATACGTAATCTGGCATTTCTGGGGATTGCTTATAACACCCT
GTTACGTATAGCCGAAATTGCCAGGATCAGGGTTAAAGATATCTCACGTACTGACGGTGGGAGAATGTTA
ATCCATATTGGCAGAACGAAAACGCTGGTTAGCACCGCAGGTGTAGAGAAGGCACTTAGCCTGGGGGTAA
CTAAACTGGTCGAGCGATGGATTTCCGTCTCTGGTGTAGCTGATGATCCGAATAACTACCTGTTTTGCCG
GGTCAGAAAAAATGGTGTTGCCGCGCCATCTGCCACCAGCCAGCTATCAACTCGCGCCCTGGAAGGGATT
TTTGAAGCAACTCATCGATTGATTTACGGCGCTAAGGATGACTCTGGTCAGAGATACCTGGCCTGGTCTG
GACACAGTGCCCGTGTCGGAGCCGCGCGAGATATGGCCCGCGCTGGAGTTTCAATACCGGAGATCATGCA
AGCTGGTGGCTGGACCAATGTAAATATTGTCATGAACTATATCCGTAACCTGGATAGTGAAACAGGGGCA
ATGGTGCGCCTGCTGGAAGATGGCGATGCGACGAATTTTTCGCTACTAAAACAAGCGGGTGATGTAGAAG
AAAATCCGGGTCCGACCGGTCCAACCATGGTGAGCAAGGGCGAGGAGGTCATCAAAGAGTTCATGCGCTT
CAAGGTGCGCATGGAGGGCTCCATGAACGGCCACGAGTTCGAGATCGAGGGCGAGGGCGAGGGCCGCCCC
TACGAGGGCACCCAGACCGCCAAGCTGAAGGTGACCAAGGGCGGCCCCCTGCCCTTCGCCTGGGACATCC
TGTCCCCCCAGTTCATGTACGGCTCCAAGGCGTACGTGAAGCACCCCGCCGACATCCCCGATTACAAGAA
GCTGTCCTTCCCCGAGGGCTTCAAGTGGGAGCGCGTGATGAACTTCGAGGACGGCGGTCTGGTGACCGTG
ACCCAGGACTCCTCCCTGCAGGACGGCACGCTGATCTACAAGGTGAAGATGCGCGGCACCAACTTCCCCC
CCGACGGCCCCGTAATGCAGAAGAAGACCATGGGCTGGGAGGCCTCCACCGAGCGCCTGTACCCCCGCGA
CGGCGTGCTGAAGGGCGAGATCCACCAGGCCCTGAAGCTGAAGGACGGCGGCCACTACCTGGTGGAGTTC
AAGACCATCTACATGGCCAAGAAGCCCGTGCAACTGCCCGGCTACTACTACGTGGACACCAAGCTGGACA
TCACCTCCCACAACGAGGACTACACCATCGTGGAACAGTACGAGCGCTCCGAGGGCCGCCACCACCTGTT
CCTGGGGCATGGCACCGGCAGCACCGGCAGCGGCAGCTCCGGCACCGCCTCCTCCGAGGACAACAACATG
GCCGTCATCAAAGAGTTCATGCGCTTCAAGGTGCGCATGGAGGGCTCCATGAACGGCCACGAGTTCGAGA
TCGAGGGCGAGGGCGAGGGCCGCCCCTACGAGGGCACCCAGACCGCCAAGCTGAAGGTGACCAAGGGCGG
CCCCCTGCCCTTCGCCTGGGACATCCTGTCCCCCCAGTTCATGTACGGCTCCAAGGCGTACGTGAAGCAC
CCCGCCGACATCCCCGATTACAAGAAGCTGTCCTTCCCCGAGGGCTTCAAGTGGGAGCGCGTGATGAACT
TCGAGGACGGCGGTCTGGTGACCGTGACCCAGGACTCCTCCCTGCAGGACGGCACGCTGATCTACAAGGT
GAAGATGCGCGGCACCAACTTCCCCCCCGACGGCCCCGTAATGCAGAAGAAGACCATGGGCTGGGAGGCC
TCCACCGAGCGCCTGTACCCCCGCGACGGCGTGCTGAAGGGCGAGATCCACCAGGCCCTGAAGCTGAAGG
ACGGCGGCCACTACCTGGTGGAGTTCAAGACCATCTACATGGCCAAGAAGCCCGTGCAACTGCCCGGCTA
CTACTACGTGGACACCAAGCTGGACATCACCTCCCACAACGAGGACTACACCATCGTGGAACAGTACGAG
CGCTCCGAGGGCCGCCACCACCTGTTCCTGTACGGCATGGACGAGCTGTACAAGTAATTAATTAAGATAT
CGTCGACACGCGTGAATTCACTCCTCAGGTGCAGGCTGCCTATCAGAAGGTGGTGGCTGGTGTGGCCAAT
GCCCTGGCTCACAAATACCACTGAGATCTTTTTCCCTCTGCCAAAAATTATGGGGACATCATGAAGCCCC
TTGAGCATCTGACTTCTGGCTAATAAAGGAAATTTATTTTCATTGCAATAGTGTGTTGGAATTTTTTGTG
TCTCTCACTCGGAAGGACATATGGGAGGGCAAATCATTTAAAACATCAGAATGAGTATTTGGTTTAGAGT
TTGGCAACATATGCCCATATGCTGGCTGCCATGAACAAAGGTTGGCTATAAAGAGGTCATCAGTATATGA
AACAGCCCCCTGCTGTCCATTCCTTATTCCATAGAAAAGCCTTGACTTGAGGTTAGATTTTTTTTATATT
TTGTTTTGTGTTATTTTTTTCTTTAACATCCCTAAAATTTTCCTTACATGTTTTACTAGCCAGATTTTTC
CTCCTCTCCTGACTACTCCCAGTCATAGCTGTCCCTCTTCTCTTATGGAGATCCCTCGACCTGCAGCCCA
AGCTTGGCGTAATCATGGTCATAGCTGTTTCCTGTGTGAAATTGTTATCCGCTCACAATTCCACACAACA
TACGAGCCGGAAGCATAAAGTGTAAAGCCTGGGGTGCCTAATGAGTGAGCTAACTCACATTAATTGCGTT
GCGCTCACTGCCCGCTTTCCAGTCGGGAAACCTGTCGTGCCAGCGGATCGACAGTACTAAGCTTTACTAG
GGACAGGATTGGTGACAGAAAAGCCCCATCCTTAGGCCTCCTCCTTCCTAGTCTCCTGATATTGGGTCTA
ACCCCCACCTCCTGTTAGGCAGATTCCTTATCTGGTGACACACCCCCATTTCCTGGAGCCATCTCTCTCC
TTGCCAGAACCTCTAAGGTTTGCTTACGATGGAGCCAGAGAGGATCCTGGGAGGGAGAGCTTGGCAGGGG
GTGGGAGGGAAGGGGGGGATGCGTGACCTGCCCGGTTCTCAGTGGCCACCCTGCGCTACCCTCTCCCAGA
ACCTGAGCTGCTCTGACGCGGCTGTCTGGTGCGTTTCACTGATCCTGGTGCTGCAGCTTCCTTACACTTC
CCAAGAGGAGAAGCAGTTTGGAAAAACAAAATCAGAATAAGTTGGTCCTGAGTTCTAACTTTGGCTCTTC
ACCTTTCTAGTCCCCAATTTATATTGTTCCTCCGTGCGTCAGTTTTACCTGTGAGATAAGGCCAGTAGCC
AGCCCCGTCCTGGCAGGGCTGTGGTGAGGAGGGGGGTGTCCGTGTGGAAAACTCCCTTTGTGAGAATGGT
GCGTCCTAGGTGTTCACCAGGTCGTGGCCGCCTCTACTCCCTTTCTCTTTCTCCATCCTTCTTTCCTTAA
AGAGTCCCCAGTGCTATCTGGGACATATTCCTCCGCCCAGAGCAGGGTCCCGCTTCCCTAAGGCCCTGCT
CTGGGCTTCTGGGTTTGAGTCCTTGGCAAGCCCAGGAGAGGCGCTCAGGCTTCCCTGTCCCCCTTCCTCG
TCCACCATCTCATGCCCCTGGCTCTCCTGCCCCTTCCCTACAGGGGTTCCTGGCTCTGCTCTAAGGGCGA
ATTC
Features (pLannotate 1.2.2; 26 found; start..end, strand, type, name):
     37..53      -  protein_bind   lac operator: The lac repressor binds to the lac operator to inhibit transcription in E. coli. This inhibition can be relieved by adding lactose or isopropyl-β-D-thiogalactopyranoside (IPTG). lac repressor encoded by lacI
     61..91      -  promoter       lac promoter: promoter for the E. coli lac operon
    106..127     -  protein_bind   CAP binding site: CAP binding activates transcription in the presence of cAMP. E. coli catabolite activator protein
    140..232     -  CDS            lacI (fragment): lac repressor; lacI; The lac repressor binds to the lac operator to inhibit transcription in E. coli. This inhibition can be relieved by adding lactose or isopropyl-β-D-thiogalactopyranoside (IPTG).
    415..1003    -  rep_origin     ori: high-copy-number ColE1/pMB1/pBR322/pUC origin of replication
   1174..2034    -  CDS            AmpR: β-lactamase; bla; confers resistance to ampicillin, carbenicillin, and related antibiotics
   2035..2139    -  promoter       AmpR promoter: bla
   2234..2269    +  CDS            rop (fragment): Rop protein, which maintains plasmids at low copy number; rop
   2371..2470    +  misc_feature   bom (fragment): basis of mobility region from pBR322
   2476..2633    -  CDS            lacZα (fragment): LacZα fragment of β-galactosidase; lacZ fragment
   2663..3466    +  misc_feature   HA-L: left homology arm from the adeno-associated virus integration site (AAVS1) within intron 1 of the human PPP1R12C gene
   3473..3498    +  misc_feature   SA: splice acceptor site
   3585..4184    +  CDS            PuroR: puromycin N-acetyltransferase; pac from Streptomyces alboniger; confers resistance to puromycin
   4222..4446    +  polyA_signal   bGH poly(A) signal: bovine growth hormone polyadenylation signal
   4452..4831    +  enhancer       CMV enhancer: human cytomegalovirus immediate early enhancer
   4833..5110    +  promoter       chicken β-actin promoter: No description available
   5111..6127    +  intron         chimeric intron: chimera between introns from chicken β-actin and rabbit β-globin
   6210..7237    +  CDS            Cre (fragment): site-specific recombinase Cre is a site-specific recombinase from bacteriophage P1. Recombination occurs at loxP sequences.
   7307..8734    +  CDS            tdTomato: tdTomato is a basic (constitutively fluorescent) orange fluorescent protein published in 2004, derived from Discosoma sp.. It is reported to be a somewhat slowly-maturing tandem dimer with low acid sensitivity.
   8761..8841    +  CDS            HBB (fragment): HBB_PONPY - Experimental evidence at transcript level: Swiss-Prot protein existence level 2. Involved in oxygen transport from the lung to the various peripheral tissues. From Pongo pygmaeus (Bornean orangutan).
   8912..8967    +  polyA_signal   β-globin poly(A) signal: rabbit β-globin polyadenylation signal (Gil and Proudfoot, 1987)
   9352..9368    -  protein_bind   lac operator: The lac repressor binds to the lac operator to inhibit transcription in E. coli. This inhibition can be relieved by adding lactose or isopropyl-β-D-thiogalactopyranoside (IPTG). lac repressor encoded by lacI
   9376..9406    -  promoter       lac promoter: promoter for the E. coli lac operon
   9421..9442    -  protein_bind   CAP binding site: CAP binding activates transcription in the presence of cAMP. E. coli catabolite activator protein
   9455..9494    -  CDS            lacI (fragment): lac repressor; lacI; The lac repressor binds to the lac operator to inhibit transcription in E. coli. This inhibition can be relieved by adding lactose or isopropyl-β-D-thiogalactopyranoside (IPTG).
   9516..10352   +  misc_feature   HA-R: right homology arm from the adeno-associated virus integration site (AAVS1) within intron 1 of the human PPP1R12C gene
