[The description below was written by a language model from this plasmid's Addgene catalogue record and pLannotate feature annotations shown in this document.]
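Description:
Cre-p2a-tdTomato is a mammalian expression plasmid of about 10.4 kb built on the AAVS1-tdTomato backbone, an AAVS1 safe-harbour donor-type vector. It is propagated in E. coli through a high-copy ColE1/pUC-type origin and selected with ampicillin via the β-lactamase gene. The remaining bacterial annotations (lac promoter and operator elements, and fragments of lacI, lacZα, rop and bom) are remnants of the cloning backbones with no evident role in the payload.

The payload is a single open reading frame, assembled by Gibson cloning, in which Cre recombinase from bacteriophage P1 is joined to the tandem-dimer fluorescent protein tdTomato through a P2A self-cleaving peptide. The P2A itself is not annotated in the feature table but would sit in the short gap between the two coding sequences. Expression is driven by the CAGGS promoter, annotated as the CMV enhancer, chicken β-actin promoter and chimeric β-actin/β-globin intron, and terminated by rabbit β-globin 3′ sequence and poly(A) signal. Because both proteins come from one transcript, red fluorescence reports Cre expression, allowing cells that received the recombinase to be isolated by FACS, which is the stated purpose.

The cassette is flanked by left and right homology arms from the AAVS1 locus in intron 1 of human PPP1R12C. Downstream of the left arm lies a splice acceptor followed by a promoterless puromycin resistance gene with a bGH poly(A) signal. This gene-trap arrangement would permit puromycin selection after targeted integration. However, the record describes only Cre expression and sorting, and it does not say whether the plasmid is used transiently or integrated.
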