Addgene plasmid #176837: Cre-p2a-tdTomato
Purpose: Express Cre in mammalian cells and enable FACS sorting Cre expressing cells by tdTomato expression
Depositing lab: Rudolf Jaenisch. Depositing organization: Whitehead Institute for Biomedical Research. Publication: The nuclear receptor THRB facilitates differentiation of human PSCs into more mature hepatocytes. Ma H, de Zwaan E, Guo YE, Cejas P, Thiru P, van de Bunt M, Jeppesen JF, Syamala S, Dall'Agnese A, Abraham BJ, Fu D, Garrett-Engele C, Lee TI, Long HW, Griffith LG, Young RA, Jaenisch R. Cell Stem Cell. 2022 Apr 13. pii: S1934-5909(22)00150-3. doi: 10.1016/j.stem.2022.03.015. PubMed 35452598.
Backbone
  Vector backbone: AAVS1-tdTomato
  Vector type: Mammalian Expression
Growth in bacteria
  Bacterial resistance: Ampicillin, 100 μg/mL
  Growth temperature: 30°C
  Growth strain: NEB Stable
  Copy number: High Copy
Gene/Insert
  Gene/Insert name: Cre-P2A-tdTomato
  Promoter: CAGGS
  Cloning method: Gibson Cloning
  Sequencing primers: 5′ attgtgctgtctcatcattttggc
Terms and licenses: Academic/Nonprofit Terms; Industry Terms: Not Available to Industry
Depositor comments: Please visit https://www.biorxiv.org/content/10.1101/2022.03.24.485641v1 for bioRxiv preprint.
How to cite: Cre-p2a-tdTomato was a gift from Rudolf Jaenisch (Addgene plasmid # 176837 ; http://n2t.net/addgene:176837 ; RRID:Addgene_176837)
